>Addgene plasmid #177607 | pEcEF-TsH6 | addgene full sequence | sequence record 351518 | Addgene NGS Result
CCTTGGGGCCTCTAAACGGGTCTTGAGGGGTTTTTTGCTGAAAGGAGGAACTATATCCGGATTGGCGAAT
GGG
[124 nt withheld, positions 74-197]
C
[91 nt withheld, positions 199-289]
A
[49 nt withheld, positions 291-339]
CCTTTGACGTTGGAGTCCACGTTCTTT
[37 nt withheld, positions 367-403]
ACCCTATCTCGGTCTATTCTTTTGATTTATAAGGGATTTTGCCGATTTCGGCCTATTGGTTAAAAAATGA
GCTGATTTAACAAAAATTTAACGCGAATTTTAACAAAATATTAACGCTTACAATTTAGGTGGCACTTTTC
GGGGAAATGTGCGCGGAACCCCTATTTGTTTATTTTTCTAAATACATTCAAATATGTATCCGCTCATGAG
ACAATAACCCTGATAAATGCTTCAATAATATTGAAAAAGGAAGAGTATGAGTATTCAACATTTCCGTGTC
GCCCTTATTCCCTTTTTTGCGGCATTTTGCCTTCCTGTTTTTGCTCACCCAGAAACGCTGGTGAAAGTAA
AAGATGCTGAAGATCAGTTGGGTGCACGAGTGGGTTACATCGAACTGGATCTCAACAGCGGTAAGATCCT
TGAGAGTTTTCGCCCCGAAGAACGTTTTCCAATGATGAGCACTTTTAAAGTTCTGCTATGTGGCGCGGTA
TTATCCCGTATTGACGCCGGGCAAGAGCAACTCGGTCGCCGCATACACTATTCTCAGAATGACTTGGTTG
AGTACTCACCAGTCACAGAAAAGCATCTTACGGATGGCATGACAGTAAGAGAATTATGCAGTGCTGCCAT
AACCATGAGTGATAACACTGCGGCCAACTTACTTCTGACAACGATCGGAGGACCGAAGGAGCTAACCGCT
TTTTTGCACAACATGGGGGATCATGTAACTCGCCTTGATCGTTGGGAACCGGAGCTGAATGAAGCCATAC
CAAACGACGAGCGTGACACCACGATGCCTGCAGCAATGGCAACAACGTTGCGCAAACTATTAACTGGCGA
ACTACTTACTCTAGCTTCCCGGCAACAATTAATAGACTGGATGGAGGCGGATAAAGTTGCAGGACCACTT
CTGCGCTCGGCCCTTCCGGCTGGCTGGTTTATTGCTGATAAATCTGGAGCCGGTGAGCGTGGGTCTCGCG
GTATCATTGCAGCACTGGGGCCAGATGGTAAGCCCTCCCGTATCGTAGTTATCTACACGACGGGGAGTCA
GGCAACTATGGATGAACGAAATAGACAGATCGCTGAGATAGGTGCCTCACTGATTAAGCATTGGTAACTG
TCAGACCAAGTTTACTCATATATACTTTAGATTGATTTAAAACTTCATTTTTAATTTAAAAGGATCTAGG
TGAAGATCCTTTTTGATAATCTCATGACCAAAATCCCTTAACGTGAGTTTTCGTTCCACTGAGCGTCAGA
CCCCGTAGAAAAGATCAAAGGATCTTCTTGAGATCCTTTTTTTCTGCGCGTAATCTGCTGCTTGCAAACA
AAAAAACCACCGCTACCAGCGGTGGTTTGTTTGCCGGATCAAGAGCTACCAACTCTTTTTCCGAAGGTAA
CTGGCTTCAGCAGAGCGCAGATACCAAATACTGTCCTTCTAGTGTAGCCGTAGTTAGGCCACCACTTCAA
GAACTCTGTAGCACCGCCTACATACCTCGCTCTGCTAATCCTGTTACCAGTGGCTGCTGCCAGTGGCGAT
AAGTCGTGTCTTACCGGGTTGGACTCAAGACGATAGTTACCGGATAAGGCGCAGCGGTCGGGCTGAACGG
GGGGTTCGTGCACACAGCCCAGCTTGGAGCGAACGACCTACACCGAACTGAGATACCTACAGCGTGAGCT
ATGAGAAAGCGCCACGCTTCCCGAAGGGAGAAAGGCGGACAGGTATCCGGTAAGCGGCAGGGTCGGAACA
GGAGAGCGCACGAGGGAGCTTCCAGGGGGAAACGCCTGGTATCTTTATAGTCCTGTCGGGTTTCGCCACC
TCTGACTTGAGCGTCGATTTTTGTGATGCTCGTCAGGGGGGCGGAGCCTATGGAAAAACGCCAGCAACGC
GGCCTTTTTACGGTTCCTGGCCTTTTGCTGGCCTTTTGCTCACATGTTCTTTCCTGCGTTATCCCCTGAT
TCTGTGGATAACCGTATTACCGCCTTTGAGTGAGCTGATACCGCTCGCCGCAGCCGAACGACCGAGCGCA
GCGAGTCAGTGAGCGAGGAAGCGGAAGAGCGCCTGATGCGGTATTTTCTCCTTACGCATCTGTGCGGTAT
TTCACACCGCAATGGTGCACTCTCAGTACAATCTGCTCTGATGCCGCATAGTTAAGCCAGTATACACTCC
GCTATCGCTACGTGACTGGGTCATGGCTGCGCCCCGACACCCGCCAACACCCGCTGACGCGCCCTGACGG
GCTTGTCTGCTCCCGGCATCCGCTTACAGACAAGCTGTGACCGTCTCCGGGAGCTGCATGTGTCAGAGGT
TTTCACCGTCATCACCGAAACGCGCGAGGCAGCTGCGGTAAAGCTCATCAGCGTGGTCGTGAAGCGATTC
ACAGATGTCTGCCTGTTCATCCGCGTCCAGCTCGTTGAGTTTCTCCAGAAGCGTTAATGTCTGGCTTCTG
ATAAAGCGGGCCATGTTAAGGGCGGTTTTTTCCTGTTTGGTCACTGATGCCTCCGTGTAAGGGGGATTTC
TGTTCATGGGGGTAATGATACCGATGAAACGAGAGAGGATGCTCACGATACGGGTTACTGATGATGAACA
TGCCCGGTTACTGGAACGTTGTGAGGGTAAACAACTGGCGGTATGGATGCGGCGGGACCAGAGAAAAATC
ACTCAGGGTCAATGCCAGCGCTTCGTTAATACAGATGTAGGTGTTCCACAGGGTAGCCAGCAGCATCCTG
CGATGCAGATCCGGAACATAATGGTGCAGGGCGCTGACTTCCGCGTTTCCAGACTTTACGAAACACGGAA
ACCGAAGACCATTCATGTTGTTGCTCAGGTCGCAGACGTTTTGCAGCAGCAGTCGCTTCACGTTCGCTCG
CGTATCGGTGATTCATTCTGCTAACCAGTAAGGCAACCCCGCCAGCCTAGCCGGGTCCTCAACGACAGGA
GCACGATCATGCGCACCCGTGGGGCCGCCATGCCGGCGATAATGGCCTGCTTCTCGCCGAAACGTTTGGT
GGCGGGACCAGTGACGAAGGCTTGAGCGAGGGCGTGCAAGATTCCGAATACCGCAAGCGACAGGCCGATC
ATCGTCGCGCTCCAGCGAAAGCGGTCCTCGCCGAAAATGACCCAGAGCGCTGCCGGCACCTGTCCTACGA
GTTGCATGATAAAGAAGACAGTCATAAGTGCGGCGACGATAGTCATGCCCCGCGCCCACCGGAAGGAGCT
GACTGGGTTGAAGGCTCTCAAGGGCATCGGTCGAGATCCCGGTGCCTAATGAGTGAGCTAACTTACATTA
ATTGCGTTGCGCTCACTGCCCGCTTTCCAGTCGGGAAACCTGTCGTGCCAGCTGCATTAATGAATCGGCC
AACGCGCGGGGAGAGGCGGTTTGCGTATTGGGCGCCAGGGTGGTTTTTCTTTTCACCAGTGAGACGGGCA
ACAGCTGATTGCCCTTCACCGCCTGGCCCTGAGAGAGTTGCAGCAAGCGGTCCACGCTGGTTTGCCCCAG
CAGGCGAAAATCCTGTTTGATGGTGGTTAACGGCGGGATATAACATGAGCTGTCTTCGGTATCGTCGTAT
CCCACTACCGAGATATCCGCACCAACGCGCAGCCCGGACTCGGTAATGGCGCGCATTGCGCCCAGCGCCA
TCTGATCGTTGGCAACCAGCATCGCAGTGGGAACGATGCCCTCATTCAGCATTTGCATGGTTTGTTGAAA
ACCGGACATGGCACTCCAGTCGCCTTCCCGTTCCGCTATCGGCTGAATTTGATTGCGAGTGAGATATTTA
TGCCAGCCAGCCAGACGCAGACGCGCCGAGACAGAACTTAATGGGCCCGCTAACAGCGCGATTTGCTGGT
GACCCAATGCGACCAGATGCTCCACGCCCAGTCGCGTACCGTCTTCATGGGAGAAAATAATACTGTTGAT
GGGTGTCTGGTCAGAGACATCAAGAAATAACGCCGGAACATTAGTGCAGGCAGCTTCCACAGCAATGGCA
TCCTGGTCATCCAGCGGATAGTTAATGATCAGCCCACTGACGCGTTGCGCGAGAAGATTGTGCACCGCCG
CTTTACAGGCTTCGACGCCGCTTCGTTCTACCATCGACACCACCACGCTGGCACCCAGTTGATCGGCGCG
AGATTTAATCGCCGCGACAATTTGCGACGGCGCGTGCAGGGCCAGACTGGAGGTGGCAACGCCAATCAGC
AACGACTGTTTGCCCGCCAGTTGTTGTGCCACGCGGTTGGGAATGTAATTCAGCTCCGCCATCGCCGCTT
CCACTTTTTCCCGCGTTTTCGCAGAAACGTGGCTGGCCTGGTTCACCACGCGGGAAACGGTCTGATAAGA
GACACCGGCATACTCTGCGACATCGTATAACGTTACTGGTTTCACATTCACCACCCTGAATTGACTCTCT
TCCGGGCGCTATCATGCCATACCGCGAAAGGTTTTGCGCCATTCGATGGTGTCCGGGATCTCGACGCTCT
CCCTTATGCGACTCCTGCATTAGGAAGCAGCCCAGTAGTAGGTTGAGGCCGTTGAGCACCGCCGCCGCAA
GGAATGGTGCATGCAAGGAGATGGCGCCCAACAGTCCCCCGGCCACGGGGCCTGCCACCATACCCACGCC
GAAACAAGCGCTCATGAGCCCGAAGTGGCGAGCCCGATCTTCCCCATCGGTGATGTCGGCGATATAGGCG
CCAGCAACCGCACCTGTGGCGCCGGTGATGCCGGCCACGATGCGTCCGGCGTAGAGGATCGAGATCTCGA
TCCCGCGAAATTAATACGACTCACTATAGGGGAATTGTGAGCGGATAACAATTCCCCTCTAGAAATAATT
TTGTTTAACTTTAAGAAGGAGATATAAGGATGGCTGAAATTACCGCATCCCTGGTAAAAGAGCTGCGTGA
GCGTACTGGCGCAGGCATGATGGATTGCAAAAAAGCACTGACTGAAGCTAACGGCGACATCGAGCTGGCA
ATCGAAAACATGCGTAAGTCCGGTGCTATTAAAGCAGCGAAAAAAGCAGGCAACGTTGCTGCTGACGGCG
TGATCAAAACCAAAATCGACGGCAACTACGGCATCATTCTGGAAGTTAACTGCCAGACTGACTTCGTTGC
AAAAGACGCTGGTTTCCAGGCGTTCGCAGACAAAGTTCTGGACGCAGCTGTTGCTGGCAAAATCACTGAC
GTTGAAGTTCTGAAAGCACAGTTCGAAGAAGAACGTGTTGCGCTGGTAGCGAAAATTGGTGAAAACATCA
ACATTCGCCGCGTTGCTGCGCTGGAAGGCGACGTTCTGGGTTCTTATCAGCACGGTGCGCGTATCGGCGT
TCTGGTTGCTGCTAAAGGCGCTGACGAAGAGCTGGTTAAACACATCGCTATGCACGTTGCTGCAAGCAAG
CCAGAATTCATCAAACCGGAAGACGTATCCGCTGAAGTGGTAGAAAAAGAATACCAGGTACAGCTGGATA
TCGCGATGCAGTCTGGTAAGCCGAAAGAAATCGCAGAGAAAATGGTTGAAGGCCGCATGAAGAAATTCAC
CGGCGAAGTTTCTCTGACCGGTCAGCCGTTCGTTATGGAACCAAGCAAAACTGTTGGTCAGCTGCTGAAA
GAGCATAACGCTGAAGTGACTGGCTTCATCCGCTTCGAAGTGGGTGAAGGCATCGAGAAAGTTGAGACTG
ACTTTGCAGCAGAAGTTGCTGCGATGTCCAAGCAGTCTCACCATCACCATCATCACTGAGATCCGGCTGC
TAACAAAGCCCGAAAGGAAGCTGAGTTGGCTGCTGCCACCGCTGAGCAATAACTAGCATAACC
Features (pLannotate 1.2.2; 18 found; start..end, strand, type, name):
     74..502     +  rep_origin     f1 ori (sequence partly withheld): f1 bacteriophage origin of replication; arrow indicates direction of (+) strand synthesis
    555..659     +  promoter       AmpR promoter: bla
    660..1520    +  CDS            AmpR: β-lactamase; bla; confers resistance to ampicillin, carbenicillin, and related antibiotics
   1691..2279    +  rep_origin     ori: high-copy-number ColE1/pMB1/pBR322/pUC origin of replication
   2465..2604    -  misc_feature   bom: basis of mobility region from pBR322
   2706..2897    -  CDS            rop: Rop protein, which maintains plasmids at low copy number; rop
   2914..3294    +  CDS            YPB1_ECOLX: Protein predicted: Swiss-Prot protein existence level 4. From Escherichia coli.
   3366..3657    -  CDS            TcR (fragment): tetracycline efflux protein; tet; confers resistance to tetracycline
   3672..3693    -  protein_bind   CAP binding site: CAP binding activates transcription in the presence of cAMP. E. coli catabolite activator protein
   3706..4788    -  CDS            lacI: lac repressor; lacI; The lac repressor binds to the lac operator to inhibit transcription in E. coli. This inhibition can be relieved by adding lactose or isopropyl-β-D-thiogalactopyranoside (IPTG).
   4789..4866    -  promoter       lacI promoter: lacI
   4874..5153    -  CDS            TcR (fragment): tetracycline efflux protein; tet; confers resistance to tetracycline
   5175..5193    +  promoter       T7 promoter: promoter for bacteriophage T7 RNA polymerase
   5194..5218    +  protein_bind   lac operator: The lac repressor binds to the lac operator to inhibit transcription in E. coli. This inhibition can be relieved by adding lactose or isopropyl-β-D-thiogalactopyranoside (IPTG). lac repressor encoded by lacI
   5233..5255    +  RBS            RBS: efficient ribosome binding site from bacteriophage T7 gene 10 (Olins and Rangwala, 1989)
   5263..6111    +  CDS            tsf: EFTS_ECOLI - Experimental evidence at protein level: Swiss-Prot protein existence level 1. (Microbial infection) Promotes the tRNase activity of CdiA-CT from E.coli strain NC101 (CdiA-CT-NC101); required in vivo and in vitro. Probably loads charged tRNA onto EF-Tu, making more ternary GTP- EF-Tu-aa-tRNA complexes. The guanine nucleotide exchange factor capacity of this protein does not seem to be needed as no GTP hydrolysis occurs during tRNA cleavage. CdiA-CT is the toxic component of a toxin-immunity protein module, which functions as a cellular contact-dependent growth inhibition (CDI) syst
   6139..6188    +  CDS            SET1 (fragment): solubility-enhancement tag derived from T7 phage gene 10B
   6196..37      +  terminator     T7 terminator (across the origin): transcription terminator for bacteriophage T7 RNA polymerase
