[The description below was written by a language model from this plasmid's Addgene catalogue record and pLannotate feature annotations shown in this document.]
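Description:
pEcEF-TsH6 is a bacterial expression plasmid, built on the pJL-H6 backbone, that produces Escherichia coli elongation factor Ts (EF-Ts, the tsf gene product) carrying a C-terminal hexahistidine tag contributed by the backbone. The sequenced record is about 6.2 kb and has the layout of a pET-style vector. It replicates from a ColE1/pMB1-type origin and is selected with ampicillin through a bla (β-lactamase) cassette. An f1 phage origin is also present, along with pBR322-derived remnants: the bom mobilisation region, the rop gene and two non-functional fragments of the tetracycline resistance gene. The catalogue entry lists the plasmid as high copy, although rop is normally associated with reduced copy number.

The tsf coding sequence, inserted by ligation-independent cloning, sits downstream of a T7 promoter, an adjacent lac operator and the strong ribosome binding site from phage T7 gene 10. Transcription ends at a T7 terminator that spans the numbering origin of the circular record. A plasmid-borne lacI gene with its own promoter supplies lac repressor, so expression stays repressed until IPTG or lactose is added, and it requires a host that provides T7 RNA polymerase. The feature table does not annotate the His tag explicitly. It does call a short fragment between tsf and the terminator as part of a T7 gene 10B-derived solubility tag, which may simply be a partial match to vector sequence in the region where the tag lies.

The stated purpose is expression of His-tagged EF-Ts in E. coli, and the tag would allow recovery by immobilised metal affinity chromatography. EF-Ts is the guanine nucleotide exchange factor for EF-Tu in translation, but the record does not specify any downstream application for the purified protein.
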