Addgene plasmid #177607: pEcEF-TsH6
Purpose: Expresses His tagged EF-Ts in Escherichia coli cells
Depositing lab: Kambiz Hamadani. Depositing organization: California State University, San Marcos.
Backbone
  Vector backbone: pJL-H6
  Vector type: Bacterial Expression
Growth in bacteria
  Bacterial resistance: Ampicillin, 100 μg/mL
  Growth temperature: 37°C
  Growth strain: DH5alpha
  Copy number: High Copy
Gene/Insert
  Gene/Insert name: Elongation Factor-Ts
  Species: Escherichia coli
  Entrez Gene: tsf (a.k.a. b0170, ECK0169, JW0165)
  Tag / fusion protein: Hexahistidine (C terminal on backbone)
  Cloning method: Ligation Independent Cloning
Terms and licenses: Academic/Nonprofit Terms; Industry Terms: Not Available to Industry
How to cite: pEcEF-TsH6 was a gift from Kambiz Hamadani (Addgene plasmid # 177607 ; http://n2t.net/addgene:177607 ; RRID:Addgene_177607)
