>Addgene plasmid #177607 | pEcEF-TsH6 | depositor partial sequence | sequence record 344515 | E. coli Elongation Factor-Ts cDNA insert
ATGGCTGAAATTACCGCATCCCTGGTAAAAGAGCTGCGTGAGCGTACTGGCGCAGGCATGATGGATTGCA
AAAAAGCACTGACTGAAGCTAACGGCGACATCGAGCTGGCAATCGAAAACATGCGTAAGTCCGGTGCTAT
TAAAGCAGCGAAAAAAGCAGGCAACGTTGCTGCTGACGGCGTGATCAAAACCAAAATCGACGGCAACTAC
GGCATCATTCTGGAAGTTAACTGCCAGACTGACTTCGTTGCAAAAGACGCTGGTTTCCAGGCGTTCGCAG
ACAAAGTTCTGGACGCAGCTGTTGCTGGCAAAATCACTGACGTTGAAGTTCTGAAAGCACAGTTCGAAGA
AGAACGTGTTGCGCTGGTAGCGAAAATTGGTGAAAACATCAACATTCGCCGCGTTGCTGCGCTGGAAGGC
GACGTTCTGGGTTCTTATCAGCACGGTGCGCGTATCGGCGTTCTGGTTGCTGCTAAAGGCGCTGACGAAG
AGCTGGTTAAACACATCGCTATGCACGTTGCTGCAAGCAAGCCAGAATTCATCAAACCGGAAGACGTATC
CGCTGAAGTGGTAGAAAAAGAATACCAGGTACAGCTGGATATCGCGATGCAGTCTGGTAAGCCGAAAGAA
ATCGCAGAGAAAATGGTTGAAGGCCGCATGAAGAAATTCACCGGCGAAGTTTCTCTGACCGGTCAGCCGT
TCGTTATGGAACCAAGCAAAACTGTTGGTCAGCTGCTGAAAGAGCATAACGCTGAAGTGACTGGCTTCAT
CCGCTTCGAAGTGGGTGAAGGCATCGAGAAAGTTGAGACTGACTTTGCAGCAGAAGTTGCTGCGATGTCC
AAGCAGTCTTAA
